Addgene plasmid #135762: pAAV-syn-dLight1.3b
Purpose: For expression of the genetically encoded dopamine sensor dLight1.3b
Depositing lab: Lin Tian. Publication: Ultrafast neuronal imaging of dopamine dynamics with designed genetically encoded sensors. Patriarchi T, Cho JR, Merten K, Howe MW, Marley A, Xiong WH, Folk RW, Broussard GJ, Liang R, Jang MJ, Zhong H, Dombeck D, von Zastrow M, Nimmerjahn A, Gradinaru V, Williams JT, Tian L. Science. 2018 Jun 29;360(6396). pii: science.aat4422. doi: 10.1126/science.aat4422. Epub 2018 May 31. PubMed 29853555.
Backbone
  Vector backbone: pAAV
  Vector type: Mammalian Expression, AAV
Growth in bacteria
  Bacterial resistance: Ampicillin, 100 μg/mL
  Growth temperature: 30°C
  Growth strain: NEB Stable
  Copy number: High Copy
Gene/Insert
  Gene/Insert name: dLight1.3b
  Species: Synthetic
  Insert size (bp): 2043
  GenBank ID: MH244552.1
  Promoter: Synapsin
  Tag / fusion protein: Flag tag (N terminal on insert)
  Cloning method: Unknown
  Sequencing primers: 5′ unknown
Terms and licenses: Academic/Nonprofit Terms; Industry Terms: Not Available to Industry
Depositor comments: dLight1.3b is also described in Nature. 2019 Jun;570(7759):65-70
How to cite: pAAV-syn-dLight1.3b was a gift from Lin Tian (Addgene plasmid # 135762 ; http://n2t.net/addgene:135762 ; RRID:Addgene_135762) For viral preps, please replace (Addgene plasmid # 135762) in the above sentence with: (Addgene viral prep # 135762-AAV9)
