[The description below was written by a language model from this plasmid's Addgene catalogue record and pLannotate feature annotations shown in this document.]
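Description:
pAAV-syn-dLight1.3b is an adeno-associated virus transfer plasmid for neuronal expression of dLight1.3b, a synthetic, genetically encoded fluorescent dopamine sensor. The bacterial backbone carries a high-copy ColE1/pUC-type origin, an f1 phage origin and a β-lactamase gene with its own promoter for ampicillin selection. Two AAV2 inverted terminal repeats flank the expression cassette (one is annotated only as a fragment). These repeats are the cis elements needed to replicate and package the intervening DNA into AAV particles when rep, cap and helper functions are supplied in trans. The use of a recombination-deficient propagation strain is consistent with the known instability of ITRs in bacteria.

Between the ITRs, the human synapsin I promoter restricts expression to neurons. It drives an open reading frame of about 2 kb that begins with an N-terminal FLAG epitope; the annotation tool labels this as a fragment of 3xFLAG. The feature table shows the sensor's architecture: a segment matching the D1 dopamine receptor, then a GFP-derived module (annotated as cEGFP), then further receptor-like sequence. That last segment is matched by homology to a mouse trace amine receptor, which probably reflects similarity among aminergic GPCRs rather than a true Taar4 origin. The layout fits a fluorescent protein inserted within a dopamine receptor scaffold, so that ligand binding alters fluorescence. A WPRE downstream enhances transcript stability and expression, and an SV40 polyadenylation signal ends the cassette. The short lacI, lacZα, MCS and large T antigen hits are backbone remnants. The construct is used, by transfection or as packaged AAV, for optical imaging of dopamine dynamics in neurons.
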