Features (pLannotate 1.2.2; 17 found; start..end, strand, type, name):
      1..448     +  promoter       hSyn promoter: human synapsin I promoter; confers neuron-specific expression (Kügler et al., 2003)
    537..557     +  CDS            3xFLAG (fragment): three tandem FLAG® epitope tags
    681..1217    +  CDS            DRD1: DRD1_RABIT - Protein inferred from homology: Swiss-Prot protein existence level 3. Dopamine receptor whose activity is mediated by G proteins which activate adenylyl cyclase. From Oryctolagus cuniculus (Rabbit).
   1236..1970    +  CDS            cEGFP: cEGFP is a basic (constitutively fluorescent) green fluorescent protein published in 2008, derived from Aequorea victoria.
   1986..2213    +  CDS            Taar4 (fragment): TAAR4_MOUSE - Also known as Gm226. Experimental evidence at transcript level: Swiss-Prot protein existence level 2. Olfactory receptor specific for 2-phenylethylamine, a trace amine present at high concentration in the urine of carnivore species, playing a key role in fear and avoidance responses. 2-phenylethylamine acts as a kairomone in the chemical detection of carnivore odor and triggers fear in mice. This receptor is probably mediated by the G(s)- class of G-proteins which activate adenylate cyclase. From Mus musculus (Mouse).
   2547..3135    +  misc_feature   WPRE: woodchuck hepatitis virus posttranscriptional regulatory element
   3136..3155    +  misc_feature   MCS (fragment): pBluescript multiple cloning site
   3184..3305    -  polyA_signal   SV40 poly(A) signal: SV40 polyadenylation signal
   3328..3396    -  CDS            large T antigen (fragment): large T antigen from SV40 (simian virus 40)
   3467..3600    +  repeat_region  AAV2 ITR: inverted terminal repeat of adeno-associated virus serotype 2 inverted
   3594..3650    -  CDS            lacI (fragment): lac repressor; lacI; The lac repressor binds to the lac operator to inhibit transcription in E. coli. This inhibition can be relieved by adding lactose or isopropyl-β-D-thiogalactopyranoside (IPTG).
   3833..4421    -  rep_origin     ori: high-copy-number ColE1/pMB1/pBR322/pUC origin of replication
   4592..5452    -  CDS            AmpR: β-lactamase; bla; confers resistance to ampicillin, carbenicillin, and related antibiotics
   5453..5557    -  promoter       AmpR promoter: bla
   5610..6038    -  rep_origin     f1 ori (sequence partly withheld): f1 bacteriophage origin of replication; arrow indicates direction of (+) strand synthesis
   6043..6112    -  CDS            lacZα (fragment): LacZα fragment of β-galactosidase; lacZ fragment
   6107..6239    -  repeat_region  AAV2 ITR (fragment): inverted terminal repeat of adeno-associated virus serotype 2 inverted
>Addgene plasmid #135762 | pAAV-syn-dLight1.3b | addgene full sequence | sequence record 270831 | Addgene NGS Result
AGTGCAAGTGGGTTTTAGGACCAGGATGAGGCGGGGTGGGGGTGCCTACCTGACGACCGACCCCGACCCA
CTGGACAAGCACCCAACCCCCATTCCCCAAATTGCGCATCCCCTATCAGAGAGGGGGAGGGGAAACAGGA
TGCGGCGAGGCGCGTGCGCACTGCCAGCTTCAGCACCGCGGACAGTGCCTTCGCCCCCGCCTGGCGGCGC
GCGCCACCGCCGCCTCAGCACTGAAGGCGCGCTGACGTCACTCGCCGGTCCCCCGCAAACTCCCCTTCCC
GGCCACCTTGGTCGCGTCCGCGCCGCCGCCGGCCCAGCCGGACCGCACCACGCGAGGCGCGAGATAGGGG
GGCACGGGCGCGACCATCTGCGCTGCGGCGCCGGCGACTCAGCGCTGCCTCAGTCTGCGGTGGGCAGCGG
AGGAGTCGTGTCGTGCCTGAGAGCGCAGTCGAATTCAAGCTGCTAGCAAGGATCCACCGGTGCGCGCCAT
GAAGACGATCATCGCCCTGAGCTACATCTTCTGCCTGGTGTTCGCCGACTACAAGGACGATGATGACGCC
ATGAGGACTCTGAACACCTCTGCCATGGACGGGACTGGGCTGGTGGTGGAGAGGGACTTCTCTGTTCGTA
TCCTCACTGCCTGTTTCCTGTCGCTGCTCATCCTGTCCACGCTCCTGGGGAACACGCTGGTCTGTGCTGC
CGTTATCAGGTTCCGACACCTGCGGTCCAAGGTGACCAACTTCTTTGTCATCTCCTTGGCTGTGTCAGAT
CTCTTGGTGGCCGTCCTGGTCATGCCCTGGAAGGCAGTGGCTGAGATTGCTGGCTTCTGGCCCTTTGGGT
CCTTCTGTAACATCTGGGTGGCCTTTGACATCATGTGCTCCACTGCATCCATCCTCAACCTCTGTGTGAT
CAGCGTGGACAGGTATTGGGCTATCTCCAGCCCTGCCCGGTATGAGAGAAAGATGACCCCCAAGGCAGCC
TTCATCCTGATCAGTGTGGCATGGACCTTGTCTGTACTCATCTCCTTCATCCCAGTGCAGCTCAGCTGGC
ACAAGGCAAAACCCACAAGCCCCTCTGATGGAAATGCCACTTCCCTGGCTGAGACCATAGACAACTGTGA
CTCCAGCCTCAGCAGGACATATGCCATCTCATCCTCTGTAATCAGCTTTTACATCCCTGTGGCCATCATG
ATTGTCACCTACACCAGGATCTACAGGATTGCTCAGAAACAGCTGAGCTCACTCATTAACGTCTATATCA
AGGCCGACAAGCAGAAGAACGGCATCAAGGCGAACTTCAAGATCCGCCACAACATCGAGGACGGCGGCGT
GCAGCTCGCCTACCACTACCAGCAGAACACCCCCATCGGCGACGGCCCCGTGCTGCTGCCCGACAACCAC
TACCTGAGCGTGCAGTCCAAACTTTCGAAAGACCCCAACGAGAAGCGCGATCACATGGTCCTGCTGGAGT
TCGTGACCGCCGCCGGGATCACTCTCGGCATGGACGAGCTGTACAAGGGCGGTACCGGAGGGAGCATGGT
GAGCAAGGGCGAGGAGCTGTTCACCGGGGTGGTGCCCATCCTGGTCGAGCTGGACGGCGACGTAAACGGC
CACAAGTTCAGCGTGTCCGGCGAGGGTGAGGGCGATGCCACCTACGGCAAGCTGACCCTGAAGTTCATCT
GCACCACCGGCAAGCTGCCCGTGCCCTGGCCCACCCTCGTGACCACCCTGACCTACGGCGTGCAGTGCTT
CAGCCGCTACCCCGACCACATGAAGCAGCACGACTTCTTCAAGTCCGCCATGCCCGAAGGCTACATCCAG
GAGCGCACCATCTTCTTCAAGGACGACGGCAACTACAAGACCCGCGCCGAGGTGAAGTTCGAGGGCGACA
CCCTGGTGAACCGCATCGAGCTGAAGGGCATCGACTTCAAGGAGGACGGCAACATCCTGGGGCACAAGCT
GGAGTACAACAATCATGACCAACTGAAAAGAGAAACTAAAGTCCTGAAGACTCTGTCGGTGATCATGGGT
GTGTTTGTGTGCTGTTGGCTACCTTTCTTCATCTTGAACTGCATTTTGCCCTTCTGTGGGTCTGGGGAGA
CGCAGCCCTTCTGCATTGATTCCAACACCTTTGACGTGTTTGTGTGGTTTGGGTGGGCTAATTCATCCTT
GAACCCCATCATTTATGCCTTTAATGCTGATTTTCGGAAGGCATTTTCAACCCTCTTAGGATGCTACAGA
CTTTGCCCTGCGACGAATAATGCCATAGAGACGGTGAGTATCAATAACAATGGGGCCGCGATGTTTTCCA
GCCATCATGAGCCACGAGGCTCCATCTCCAAGGAGTGCAATCTGGTTTACCTGATCCCACATGCTGTGGG
CTCCTCTGAGGACCTGAAAAAGGAGGAGGCAGCTGGCATCGCCAGACCCTTGGAGAAGCTGTCCCCAGCC
CTATCGGTCATATTGGACTATGACACTGACGTCTCTCTGGAGAAGATCCAACCCATCACACAAAACGGTC
AGCACCCAACCTGAAAGCTTATCGATAATCAACCTCTGGATTACAAAATTTGTGAAAGATTGACTGGTAT
TCTTAACTATGTTGCTCCTTTTACGCTATGTGGATACGCTGCTTTAATGCCTTTGTATCATGCTATTGCT
TCCCGTATGGCTTTCATTTTCTCCTCCTTGTATAAATCCTGGTTGCTGTCTCTTTATGAGGAGTTGTGGC
CCGTTGTCAGGCAACGTGGCGTGGTGTGCACTGTGTTTGCTGACGCAACCCCCACTGGTTGGGGCATTGC
CACCACCTGTCAGCTCCTTTCCGGGACTTTCGCTTTCCCCCTCCCTATTGCCACGGCGGAACTCATCGCC
GCCTGCCTTGCCCGCTGCTGGACAGGGGCTCGGCTGTTGGGCACTGACAATTCCGTGGTGTTGTCGGGGA
AATCATCGTCCTTTCCTTGGCTGCTCGCCTGTGTTGCCACCTGGATTCTGCGCGGGACGTCCTTCTGCTA
CGTCCCTTCGGCCCTCAATCCAGCGGACCTTCCTTCCCGCGGCCTGCTGCCGGCTCTGCGGCCTCTTCCG
CGTCTTCGCCTTCGCCCTCAGACGAGTCGGATCTCCCTTTGGGCCGCCTCCCCGCATCGATACCGTCGAC
CTCGACCCGGGCGGCCGCTTCGAGCAGACATGATAAGATACATTGATGAGTTTGGACAAACCACAACTAG
AATGCAGTGAAAAAAATGCTTTATTTGTGAAATTTGTGATGCTATTGCTTTATTTGTAACCATTATAAGC
TGCAATAAACAAGTTAACAACAACAATTGCATTCATTTTATGTTTCAGGTTCAGGGGGAGATGTGGGAGG
TTTTTTAAAGCAAGTAAAACCTCTACAAATGTGGTAAAATCGATAAGGATCTTCCTAGAGCATGGCTACG
TAGATAAGTAGCATGGCGGGTTAATCATTAACTACAAGGAACCCCTAGTGATGGAGTTGGCCACTCCCTC
TCTGCGCGCTCGCTCGCTCACTGAGGCCGGGCGACCAAAGGTCGCCCGACGCCCGGGCTTTGCCCGGGCG
GCCTCAGTGAGCGAGCGAGCGCGCAGCTGCATTAATGAATCGGCCAACGCGCGGGGAGAGGCGGTTTGCG
TATTGGGCGCTCTTCCGCTTCCTCGCTCACTGACTCGCTGCGCTCGGTCGTTCGGCTGCGGCGAGCGGTA
TCAGCTCACTCAAAGGCGGTAATACGGTTATCCACAGAATCAGGGGATAACGCAGGAAAGAACATGTGAG
CAAAAGGCCAGCAAAAAGCCAGGAACCGTAAAAAGGCCGCGTTGCTGGCGTTTTTCCATAGGCTCCGCCC
CCCTGACGAGCATCACAAAAATCGACGCTCAAGTCAGAGGTGGCGAAACCCGACAGGACTATAAAGATAC
CAGGCGTTTCCCCCTGGAAGCTCCCTCGTGCGCTCTCCTGTTCCGACCCTGCCGCTTACCGGATACCTGT
CCGCCTTTCTCCCTTCGGGAAGCGTGGCGCTTTCTCATAGCTCACGCTGTAGGTATCTCAGTTCGGTGTA
GGTCGTTCGCTCCAAGCTGGGCTGTGTGCACGAACCCCCCGTTCAGCCCGACCGCTGCGCCTTATCCGGT
AACTATCGTCTTGAGTCCAACCCGGTAAGACACGACTTATCGCCACTGGCAGCAGCCACTGGTAACAGGA
TTAGCAGAGCGAGGTATGTAGGCGGTGCTACAGAGTTCTTGAAGTGGTGGCCTAACTACGGCTACACTAG
AAGAACAGTATTTGGTATCTGCGCTCTGCTGAAGCCAGTTACCTTCGGAAAAAGAGTTGGTAGCTCTTGA
TCCGGCAAACAAACCACCGCTGGTAGCGGTGGTTTTTTTGTTTGCAAGCAGCAGATTACGCGCAGAAAAA
AAGGATCTCAAGAAGATCCTTTGATCTTTTCTACGGGGTCTGACGCTCAGTGGAACGAAAACTCACGTTA
AGGGATTTTGGTCATGAGATTATCAAAAAGGATCTTCACCTAGATCCTTTTAAATTAAAAATGAAGTTTT
AAATCAATCTAAAGTATATATGAGTAAACTTGGTCTGACAGTTACCAATGCTTAATCAGTGAGGCACCTA
TCTCAGCGATCTGTCTATTTCGTTCATCCATAGTTGCCTGACTCCCCGTCGTGTAGATAACTACGATACG
GGAGGGCTTACCATCTGGCCCCAGTGCTGCAATGATACCGCGAGACCCACGCTCACCGGCTCCAGATTTA
TCAGCAATAAACCAGCCAGCCGGAAGGGCCGAGCGCAGAAGTGGTCCTGCAACTTTATCCGCCTCCATCC
AGTCTATTAATTGTTGCCGGGAAGCTAGAGTAAGTAGTTCGCCAGTTAATAGTTTGCGCAACGTTGTTGC
CATTGCTACAGGCATCGTGGTGTCACGCTCGTCGTTTGGTATGGCTTCATTCAGCTCCGGTTCCCAACGA
TCAAGGCGAGTTACATGATCCCCCATGTTGTGCAAAAAAGCGGTTAGCTCCTTCGGTCCTCCGATCGTTG
TCAGAAGTAAGTTGGCCGCAGTGTTATCACTCATGGTTATGGCAGCACTGCATAATTCTCTTACTGTCAT
GCCATCCGTAAGATGCTTTTCTGTGACTGGTGAGTACTCAACCAAGTCATTCTGAGAATAGTGTATGCGG
CGACCGAGTTGCTCTTGCCCGGCGTCAATACGGGATAATACCGCGCCACATAGCAGAACTTTAAAAGTGC
TCATCATTGGAAAACGTTCTTCGGGGCGAAAACTCTCAAGGATCTTACCGCTGTTGAGATCCAGTTCGAT
GTAACCCACTCGTGCACCCAACTGATCTTCAGCATCTTTTACTTTCACCAGCGTTTCTGGGTGAGCAAAA
ACAGGAAGGCAAAATGCCGCAAAAAAGGGAATAAGGGCGACACGGAAATGTTGAATACTCATACTCTTCC
TTTTTCAATATTATTGAAGCATTTATCAGGGTTATTGTCTCATGAGCGGATACATATTTGAATGTATTTA
GAAAAATAAACAAATAGGGGTTCCGCGCACATTTCCCCGAAAAGTGCCACCTAAATTGTAAGCGTTAATA
TTTTGTTAAAATTCGCGTTAAATTTTTGTTAAATCAGCTCATTTTTTAACCAATAGGCCGAAATCGGCAA
AATCCCTTATAAATCAAAAGAATAGACCGAGATAGGGT
[37 nt withheld, positions 5709-5745]
AAAGAACGTGGACTCCAACGTCAAAGG
[49 nt withheld, positions 5773-5821]
T
[91 nt withheld, positions 5823-5913]
G
[124 nt withheld, positions 5915-6038]
CCCATTCGCCATTCAGGCTGCGCAACTGTTGGGAAGGGCGATCGGTGCGGGCCTCTTCGCTATTACGCCA
GCTGCGCGCTCGCTCGCTCACTGAGGCCGCCCGGGCAAAGCCCGGGCGTCGGGCGACCTTTGGTCGCCCG
GCCTCAGTGAGCGAGCGAGCGCGCAGAGAGGGAGTGGCCAACTCCATCACTAGGGGTTCCTTGTAGTTAA
TGATTAACCCGCCATGCTACTTATCTACGTAGCCATGCTCTAGGAAGATCTCTGCAGAGGGCCCTGCGTA
TG
